Addgene plasmid #210407: pOPINVHH_snap_his
Purpose: (Empty Backbone) For expression of VHH with C-terminal snap protein and his tag
Depositing lab: Ray Owens. Depositing organization: Rosalind Franklin Institute. Publication: From Llama to Nanobody: A Streamlined Workflow for the Generation of Functionalised VHHs. Eyssen LE, Ramadurai S, Abdelkarim S, Buckle I, Cornish K, Lin H, Jones AK, Stephens GJ, Owens RJ. Bio Protoc. 2024 Mar 20;14(6):e4962. doi: 10.21769/BioProtoc.4962. eCollection 2024 Mar 20. PubMed 38841291.
Backbone
  Vector backbone: pADL-23c
  Backbone manufacturer: Antibody Design Labs
  Backbone size (bp): 3960
  Modifications to backbone: Insertion of lacZalpha and addition of C-his tag
  Vector type: Bacterial Expression
Growth in bacteria
  Bacterial resistance: Ampicillin, 100 μg/mL
  Growth temperature: 37°C
  Growth strain: DH5alpha
  Copy number: High Copy
Gene/Insert
  Gene/Insert name: Snap
  Species: Synthetic
  Insert size (bp): 549
  Promoter: lac
  Tag / fusion protein: His6 (C terminal on insert)
  Cloning method: Ligation Independent Cloning
  Sequencing primers: 5′ gcttccggctcgtatgttg; 3′ gtcgtctttccagacgttag
Terms and licenses: Academic/Nonprofit Terms; Industry Terms: Not Available to Industry
How to cite: pOPINVHH_snap_his was a gift from Ray Owens (Addgene plasmid # 210407 ; http://n2t.net/addgene:210407 ; RRID:Addgene_210407)
