[The description below was written by a language model from this plasmid's Addgene catalogue record and pLannotate feature annotations shown in this document.]
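Description:
pOPINVHH_snap_his is an empty bacterial expression backbone for producing camelid single-domain antibodies (VHHs, or nanobodies) fused at their C-terminus to a SNAP-tag and a hexahistidine tag. It derives from the phagemid pADL-23c and is maintained in E. coli at high copy through a ColE1/pUC-type origin, with ampicillin selection from the β-lactamase gene. The sequenced record is 4,842 nt, larger than the listed backbone size, which is consistent with the added lacZα and SNAP sequences.

Expression is driven by a lac promoter with its CAP binding site and lac operator, so it should respond to lactose or IPTG in a host that supplies lac repressor; only a fragment of lacI is annotated on the plasmid. Downstream lies a short pectate lyase-derived segment that most likely corresponds to a PelB-type signal peptide for periplasmic export, where VHH disulfides can form. This is followed by a lacZα stuffer cassette carrying its own lac promoter and operator. A VHH coding sequence introduced by ligation-independent cloning presumably replaces this stuffer, which would allow blue/white screening of recombinants, although the record does not describe the screen explicitly. Next comes the SNAP coding sequence, annotated as a human MGMT fragment because SNAP-tag is an engineered form of that alkyltransferase which reacts covalently with benzylguanine substrates. This permits site-specific labelling with dyes or other ligands, while the 6xHis tag supports metal-affinity purification.

The phagemid heritage remains in the form of M13 gene III and an f1 origin downstream of the His tag. The record does not say whether gene III is still fused in frame, and the stated purpose is soluble expression of functionalised VHHs.
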