Features (pLannotate 1.2.2; 17 found; start..end, strand, type, name):
     21..125     +  promoter       AmpR promoter: bla
    126..986     +  CDS            AmpR: β-lactamase; bla; confers resistance to ampicillin, carbenicillin, and related antibiotics
   1157..1745    +  rep_origin     ori: high-copy-number ColE1/pMB1/pBR322/pUC origin of replication
   1805..1897    +  CDS            lacI (fragment): lac repressor; lacI; The lac repressor binds to the lac operator to inhibit transcription in E. coli. This inhibition can be relieved by adding lactose or isopropyl-β-D-thiogalactopyranoside (IPTG).
   1910..1931    +  protein_bind   CAP binding site: CAP binding activates transcription in the presence of cAMP. E. coli catabolite activator protein
   1946..1976    +  promoter       lac promoter: promoter for the E. coli lac operon
   1984..2000    +  protein_bind   lac operator: The lac repressor binds to the lac operator to inhibit transcription in E. coli. This inhibition can be relieved by adding lactose or isopropyl-β-D-thiogalactopyranoside (IPTG). lac repressor encoded by lacI
   2025..2090    +  CDS            pel1 (fragment): PLY1_PECAS - Also known as pelA. Experimental evidence at protein level: Swiss-Prot protein existence level 1. Involved in maceration and soft-rotting of plant tissue. From Pectobacterium atrosepticum (strain SCRI 1043 / ATCC BAA-672) (Erwinia carotovora subsp. atroseptica).
   2130..2151    +  protein_bind   CAP binding site: CAP binding activates transcription in the presence of cAMP. E. coli catabolite activator protein
   2166..2196    +  promoter       lac promoter: promoter for the E. coli lac operon
   2204..2220    +  protein_bind   lac operator: The lac repressor binds to the lac operator to inhibit transcription in E. coli. This inhibition can be relieved by adding lactose or isopropyl-β-D-thiogalactopyranoside (IPTG). lac repressor encoded by lacI
   2240..2413    +  CDS            lacZα: LacZα fragment of β-galactosidase; lacZ fragment
   2431..2973    +  CDS            MGMT (fragment): MGMT_HUMAN - Experimental evidence at protein level: Swiss-Prot protein existence level 1. Involved in the cellular defense against the biological effects of O6-methylguanine (O6-MeG) and O4-methylthymine (O4-MeT) in DNA. Repairs the methylated nucleobase in DNA by stoichiometrically transferring the methyl group to a cysteine residue in the enzyme. This is a suicide reaction: the enzyme is irreversibly inactivated. From Homo sapiens (Human).
   2974..2991    +  CDS            6xHis: 6xHis affinity tag
   3053..4270    +  CDS            M13 gene III (sequence partly withheld): pIII; III; minor coat protein
   4285..4322    +  protein_bind   attP6 (fragment): mutant version of attP; recombination site for the Gateway® BP reaction BP™ Clonase
   4408..4836    -  rep_origin     f1 ori (sequence partly withheld): f1 bacteriophage origin of replication; arrow indicates direction of (+) strand synthesis
>Addgene plasmid #210407 | pOPINVHH_snap_his | addgene full sequence | sequence record 421924 | Addgene NGS Result
GCACTTTTCGGGGAAATGTGCGCGGAACCCCTATTTGTTTATTTTTCTAAATACATTCAAATATGTATCC
GCTCATGAGACAATAACCCTGATAAATGCTTCAATAATATTGAAAAAGGAAGAGTATGAGTATTCAACAT
TTCCGTGTCGCCCTTATTCCCTTTTTTGCGGCATTTTGCCTTCCTGTTTTTGCTCACCCAGAAACGCTGG
TGAAAGTAAAAGATGCTGAAGATCAGTTGGGTGCACGAGTGGGTTACATCGAACTGGATCTCAACAGCGG
TAAGATCCTTGAGAGTTTTCGCCCCGAAGAACGTTTTCCAATGATGAGCACTTTTAAAGTTCTGCTATGT
GGCGCGGTATTATCCCGTATTGACGCCGGGCAAGAGCAACTCGGTCGCCGCATACACTATTCTCAGAATG
ACTTGGTTGAGTACTCACCAGTCACAGAAAAGCATCTTACGGATGGCATGACAGTAAGAGAATTATGCAG
TGCTGCCATAACCATGAGTGATAACACTGCGGCCAACTTACTTCTGACAACGATCGGAGGACCGAAGGAG
CTAACCGCTTTTTTGCACAACATGGGGGATCATGTAACTCGCCTTGATCGTTGGGAACCGGAGCTGAATG
AAGCCATACCAAACGACGAGCGTGACACCACGATGCCTGTAGCAATGGCAACAACGTTGCGCAAACTATT
AACTGGCGAACTACTTACTCTAGCTTCCCGGCAACAATTAATAGACTGGATGGAGGCGGATAAAGTTGCA
GGACCACTTCTGCGCTCGGCGCTTCCGGCTGGCTGGTTTATTGCTGATAAATCTGGAGCCGGTGAGCGTG
GGTCTCGCGGTATCATTGCAGCACTGGGGCCAGATGGTAAGCCCTCCCGTATCGTAGTTATCTACACGAC
GGGGAGTCAGGCAACTATGGATGAACGAAATAGACAGATCGCTGAGATAGGTGCCTCACTGATTAAGCAT
TGGTAACTGTCAGACCAAGTTTACTCATATATACTTTAGATTGATTTAAAACTTCATTTTTAATTTAAAA
GGATCTAGGTGAAGATCCTTTTTGATAATCTCATGACCAAAATCCCTTAACGTGAGTTTTCGTTCCACTG
AGCGTCAGACCCCGTAGAAAAGATCAAAGGATCTTCTTGAGATCCTTTTTTTCTGCGCGTAATCTGCTGC
TTGCAAACAAAAAAACCACCGCTACCAGCGGTGGTTTGTTTGCCGGATCAAGAGCTACCAACTCTTTTTC
CGAAGGTAACTGGCTTCAGCAGAGCGCAGATACCAAATACTGTTCTTCTAGTGTAGCCGTAGTTAGGCCA
CCACTTCAAGAACTCTGTAGCACCGCCTACATACCTCGCTCTGCTAATCCTGTTACCAGTGGCTGCTGCC
AGTGGCGATAAGTCGTGTCTTACCGGGTTGGACTCAAGACGATAGTTACCGGATAAGGCGCAGCGGTCGG
GCTGAACGGGGGGTTCGTGCACACAGCCCAGCTTGGAGCGAACGACCTACACCGAACTGAGATACCTACA
GCGTGAGCTATGAGAAAGCGCCACGCTTCCCGAAGGGAGAAAGGCGGACAGGTATCCGGTAAGCGGCAGG
GTCGGAACAGGAGAGCGCACGAGGGAGCTTCCAGGGGGAAACGCCTGGTATCTTTATAGTCCTGTCGGGT
TTCGCCACCTCTGACTTGAGCGTCGATTTTTGTGATGCTCGTCAGGGGGGCGGAGCCTATGGAAAAACGC
CAGCAACGCGGCCTTTTTACGGTTCCTGGCCTTTTGCTGGCCTTTTGCTCACATGCGCCCAATACGCAAA
CCGCCTCTCCCCGCGCGTTGGCCGATTCATTAATGCAGCTGGCACGACAGGTTTCCCGACTGGAAAGCGG
GCAGTGAGCGCAACGCAATTAATGTGAGTTAGCTCACTCATTAGGCACCCCAGGCTTTACACTTTATGCT
TCCGGCTCGTATGTTGTGTGGAATTGTGAGCGGATAACAATTTGAATTCAAGGAGACAGTCATAATGAAA
TACCTATTGCCTACGGCGGCCGCTGGATTGTTATTACTCGCGGCCCAGCCGGCCATGGCGTGGACCCGAC
TGGAAAGCGGGCAGTGAGCGCAACGCAATTAATGTGAGTTAGCTCACTCATTAGGCACCCCAGGCTTTAC
ACTTTATGCTTCCGGCTCGTATGTTGTGTGGAATTGTGAGCGGATAACAATTTCACACAGGAAACAGCTA
TGACCATGATTACGGATTCACTGGCCGTCGTTTTACAACGTCGTGACTGGGAAAACCCTGGCGTTACCCA
ACTTAATCGCCTTGCAGCACATCCCCCTTTCGCCAGCTGGCGTAATAGCGAAGAGGCCCGCACCGATCGC
CCTTCCCAACAGTTGCGCAGCCTGAATGGCGAATGGCGCCATCCTCAGGCGACAAGGACTGCGAAATGAA
GCGTACTACTCTGGATAGCCCGCTTGGTAAGTTGGAGCTGTCCGGCTGCGAGCAAGGGCTTCATGAGATC
AAATTGTTGGGTAAGGGTACAAGTGCTGCGGACGCTGTAGAAGTCCCTGCACCCGCCGCTGTGCTTGGAG
GTCCCGAACCTTTAATGCAGGCGACCGCCTGGCTGAACGCCTACTTTCATCAGCCGGAGGCTATCGAAGA
ATTTCCCGTCCCGGCTCTGCACCACCCTGTGTTTCAACAAGAAAGTTTTACTCGTCAGGTCCTGTGGAAA
CTGCTTAAGGTAGTTAAATTTGGAGAGGTAATCTCGTATCAACAGTTAGCGGCCTTAGCTGGCAACCCGG
CAGCCACAGCAGCTGTAAAAACGGCGCTGTCTGGAAACCCTGTGCCAATTCTTATTCCTTGTCATCGTGT
TGTATCAAGTTCAGGTGCTGTGGGCGGCTACGAAGGAGGATTAGCCGTAAAGGAATGGTTATTGGCGCAC
GAGGGGCACCGTCTTGGAAAGCCGGGTTTGGGTCACCATCACCATCACCATTAATAACCACCATCATGGC
GCAGAACAAAAACTCATCTCAGAAGAGGATCTGTCTTAGGCC
[611 nt withheld, positions 3053-3663]
CCAATCGTCTGACCTGCCTCAACCTCCTGTC
[50 nt withheld, positions 3695-3744]
CGGCTCTGAGGGTGGCGGTTCTGAGGGTGGCGGCTCTGAGGGTGGCGGTTCCGGTGGCGGCTCCGGTTCC
GGTGATTTTGATTATGAAAAA
[113 nt withheld, positions 3836-3948]
T
[41 nt withheld, positions 3950-3990]
T
[62 nt withheld, positions 3992-4053]
A
[92 nt withheld, positions 4055-4146]
A
[123 nt withheld, positions 4148-4270]
GCTAGCTAACAGTCCTATGAATCAACTACTTAGATGGTATTAGTGACCTGTAACAGAGCATTAGCGCAAG
GTGATTTTTGTCTTCTTGCGCTAATTTTTTGTCATCAAACCTGTCGCACTCCTTAATATTTTGTTAAAAT
TCGCGTTAAATTTTTGTTAAATCAGCTCATTTTTTAACCAATAGGCCGAAATCGGCAAAATCCCTTATAA
ATCAAAAGAATAGACCGAGATAGGGT
[37 nt withheld, positions 4507-4543]
AAAGAACGTGGACTCCAACGTCAAAGG
[49 nt withheld, positions 4571-4619]
T
[91 nt withheld, positions 4621-4711]
G
[124 nt withheld, positions 4713-4836]
CAGGTG
